Addgene plasmid #193384: pNC-Cam1304-35S
Purpose: (Empty Backbone) Nimble cloning-compatible vector for plant ectopic expression
Depositing lab: Pu Yan. Depositing organization: Chinese Academy of Tropical Agricultural Sciences. Publication: A Nimble Cloning-compatible vector system for high-throughput gene functional analysis in plants. Yan P, Tuo D, Shen W, Deng H, Zhou P, Gao X. Plant Commun. 2023 Mar 13;4(2):100471. doi: 10.1016/j.xplc.2022.100471. Epub 2022 Nov 9. PubMed 36352791.
Backbone
  Vector backbone: pCambia1304
  Vector type: Plant Expression
Growth in bacteria
  Bacterial resistance: Kanamycin, 50 μg/mL
  Growth temperature: 37°C
  Growth strain: ccdB Survival
  Copy number: High Copy
Gene/Insert
  Gene/Insert name: None
Terms and licenses: Academic/Nonprofit Terms; Industry Terms: Not Available to Industry
Depositor comments: NC frame
How to cite: pNC-Cam1304-35S was a gift from Pu Yan (Addgene plasmid # 193384 ; http://n2t.net/addgene:193384 ; RRID:Addgene_193384)
