[The description below was written by a language model from this plasmid's Addgene catalogue record and pLannotate feature annotations shown in this document.]
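Description:
pNC-Cam1304-35S is an empty plant expression backbone derived from pCambia1304 and adapted for Nimble Cloning, intended for ectopic expression of genes of interest in plants. It is a T-DNA binary vector. The backbone carries the pVS1 replication origin together with the pVS1 RepA and StaA replication and stability proteins, elements typically used for maintenance in Agrobacterium. It also has a high-copy ColE1/pBR322-type origin with the bom mobilisation region for propagation in E. coli. Bacterial selection is by kanamycin (KanR, aphA-3).

Between the nopaline-type left and right T-DNA border repeats lie two units. The first is a plant selection cassette in which an enhanced (duplicated-enhancer) CaMV 35S promoter drives hygromycin phosphotransferase, terminated by the CaMV poly(A) signal. The second is the expression cassette: on the circular map, a CaMV 35S promoter sits just upstream of the cloning region and is followed by a NOS terminator. In the empty vector the cloning site is occupied by what the depositor calls the "NC frame", annotated here as a ccdB toxin gene under the bacterial cat promoter. Because ccdB kills standard E. coli strains, the empty plasmid has to be grown in a ccdB-tolerant strain. Replacing this cassette with an insert provides counter-selection against uncut or non-recombinant vector, which suits high-throughput cloning. An inserted coding sequence would then be constitutively transcribed from 35S.

Remnants of the pCambia lac promoter/operator, pUC-type multiple cloning site and lacZα fragment remain upstream of the 35S promoter. Several short annotated fragments (SBP, rop, lacI) are probably partial backbone matches rather than functional parts. The record lists no insert, tag or reporter.
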