Features (pLannotate 1.2.2; 24 found; start..end, strand, type, name):
    181..283     +  promoter       cat promoter: promoter of the E. coli cat gene encoding chloramphenicol acetyltransferase
    314..616     +  CDS            ccdB: CCDB_ECOLI - Also known as G, letB, letD. Experimental evidence at protein level: Swiss-Prot protein existence level 1. Toxic component of a type II toxin-antitoxin (TA) system, functioning in plasmid maintainence. Responsible for the post- segregational killing (PSK) of plasmid-free cells, also referred to as a plasmid addiction system. Half-life of over 2 hours. Cell killing by CcdB is accompanied by filamentation, defects in chromosome and plasmid segregation, defects in cell division, formation of anucleate cells, decreased DNA synthesis and plasmid loss. Interferes with the activity of DN
    707..959     +  terminator     NOS terminator: nopaline synthase terminator and poly(A) signal
    981..1005    +  misc_feature   RB T-DNA repeat: right border repeat from nopaline C58 T-DNA
   1345..1746    +  CDS            Y4CG_SINFN (fragment): Protein inferred from homology: Swiss-Prot protein existence level 3. From Sinorhizobium fredii (strain NBRC 101917 / NGR234).
   2162..2178    +  CDS            SBP (fragment): streptavidin-binding peptide selected from a peptide library; binds streptavidin with nanomolar affinity (Keefe et al., 2001)
   2306..2935    +  CDS            pVS1 StaA: stability protein from the Pseudomonas plasmid pVS1 (Heeb et al., 2000)
   3364..4437    +  CDS            pVS1 RepA: replication protein from the Pseudomonas plasmid pVS1 (Heeb et al., 2000)
   4503..4697    +  rep_origin     pVS1 oriV: origin of replication for the Pseudomonas plasmid pVS1 (Heeb et al., 2000)
   4900..4939    +  CDS            rop (fragment): Rop protein, which maintains plasmids at low copy number; rop
   5041..5181    +  misc_feature   bom: basis of mobility region from pBR322
   5367..5955    -  rep_origin     ori: high-copy-number ColE1/pMB1/pBR322/pUC origin of replication
   6042..6836    -  CDS            KanR: aminoglycoside phosphotransferase; aphA-3; confers resistance to kanamycin
   7261..7285    +  misc_feature   LB T-DNA repeat: left border repeat from nopaline C58 T-DNA
   7363..7537    -  polyA_signal   CaMV poly(A) signal: cauliflower mosaic virus polyadenylation signal
   7578..8603    -  CDS            HygR: hygromycin B phosphotransferase confers resistance to hygromycin
   8670..9346    -  promoter       CaMV 35S promoter (enhanced): cauliflower mosaic virus 35S promoter with a duplicated enhancer region
   9436..9524    +  CDS            lacI (fragment): lac repressor; lacI; The lac repressor binds to the lac operator to inhibit transcription in E. coli. This inhibition can be relieved by adding lactose or isopropyl-β-D-thiogalactopyranoside (IPTG).
   9537..9558    +  protein_bind   CAP binding site: CAP binding activates transcription in the presence of cAMP. E. coli catabolite activator protein
   9573..9603    +  promoter       lac promoter: promoter for the E. coli lac operon
   9611..9627    +  protein_bind   lac operator: The lac repressor binds to the lac operator to inhibit transcription in E. coli. This inhibition can be relieved by adding lactose or isopropyl-β-D-thiogalactopyranoside (IPTG). lac repressor encoded by lacI
   9660..9716    +  misc_feature   MCS: pUC18/19 multiple cloning site
   9719..9873    +  CDS            lacZα (fragment): LacZα fragment of β-galactosidase; lacZ fragment
  10113..10454   +  promoter       CaMV 35S promoter: strong constitutive promoter from cauliflower mosaic virus
>Addgene plasmid #193384 | pNC-Cam1304-35S | addgene full sequence | sequence record 379464 | Addgene NGS Result
AGTGGTCTCTGTCCAGTCCTGGCCTCGTCGGCCATTCTCGACTAAGTTGGCAGCATCACCCGACGCACTT
TGCGCCGAATAAATACCTGTGACGGAAGATCACTTCGCAGAATAAATAAATCCTGGTGTCCCTGTTGATA
CCGGGAAGCCCTGGGCCAACTTTTGGCGAAAATGAGACGTTGATCGGCACGTAAGAGGTTCCAACTTTCA
CCATAATGAAATAAGATCACTACCGGGCGTATTTTTTGAGTTATCGAGATTTTCAGGAGCTAAGGAAGCT
AAACTTTTGCTGACGAGAACAGGGACTGGTGAAATGCAGTTTAAGGTTTACACCTATAAAAGAGAGAGCC
GTTATCGTCTGTTTGTGGATGTACAGAGTGATATTATTGACACGCCTGGGCGACGGATGGTGATCCCCCT
GGCCAGTGCACGTCTGCTGTCAGATAAAGTCTCCCGTGAACTTTACCCGGTGGTGCATATCGGGGATGAA
AGCTGGCGCATGATGACCACCGATATGGCCAGTGTGCCGGTATCCGTTATCGGGGAAGAAGTGGCTGATC
TCAGCCACCGCGAAAATGACATCAAAAACGCCATTAACCTGATGTTCTGGGGAATATAAATGTCAGGCTC
CCTTATACACAGGGCCAGTCTGGCCACTTGTGGTCTGCTGAGACCGTGTGAATTGGTGACCAGCTCGAAT
TTCCCCGATCGTTCAAACATTTGGCAATAAAGTTTCTTAAGATTGAATCCTGTTGCCGGTCTTGCGATGA
TTATCATATAATTTCTGTTGAATTACGTTAAGCATGTAATAATTAACATGTAATGCATGACGTTATTTAT
GAGATGGGTTTTTATGATTAGAGTCCCGCAATTATACATTTAATACGCGATAGAAAACAAAATATAGCGC
GCAAACTAGGATAAATTATCGCGCGCGGTGTCATCTATGTTACTAGATCGGGAATTAAACTATCAGTGTT
TGACAGGATATATTGGCGGGTAAACCTAAGAGAAAAGAGCGTTTATTAGAATAATCGGATATTTAAAAGG
GCGTGAAAAGGTTTATCCGTTCGTCCATTTGTATGTGCATGCCAACCACAGGGTTCCCCTCGGGATCAAA
GTACTTTGATCCAACCCCTCCGCTGCTATAGTGCAGTCGGCTTCTGACGTTCAGTGCAGCCGTCTTCTGA
AAACGACATGTCGCACAAGTCCTAAGTTACGCGACAGGCTGCCGCCCTGCCCTTTTCCTGGCGTTTTCTT
GTCGCGTGTTTTAGTCGCATAAAGTAGAATACTTGCGACTAGAACCGGAGACATTACGCCATGAACAAGA
GCGCCGCCGCTGGCCTGCTGGGCTATGCCCGCGTCAGCACCGACGACCAGGACTTGACCAACCAACGGGC
CGAACTGCACGCGGCCGGCTGCACCAAGCTGTTTTCCGAGAAGATCACCGGCACCAGGCGCGACCGCCCG
GAGCTGGCCAGGATGCTTGACCACCTACGCCCTGGCGACGTTGTGACAGTGACCAGGCTAGACCGCCTGG
CCCGCAGCACCCGCGACCTACTGGACATTGCCGAGCGCATCCAGGAGGCCGGCGCGGGCCTGCGTAGCCT
GGCAGAGCCGTGGGCCGACACCACCACGCCGGCCGGCCGCATGGTGTTGACCGTGTTCGCCGGCATTGCC
GAGTTCGAGCGTTCCCTAATCATCGACCGCACCCGGAGCGGGCGCGAGGCCGCCAAGGCGCGAGGCGTGA
AGTTTGGCCCCCGCCCTACCCTCACCCCGGCACAGATCGCGCACGCCCGCGAGCTGATCGACCAGGAAGG
CCGCACCGTGAAAGAGGCGGCTGCACTGCTTGGCGTGCATCGCTCGACCCTGTACCGCGCACTTGAGCGC
AGCGAGGAAGTGACGCCCACCGAGGCCAGGCGGCGCGGTGCCTTCCGTGAGGACGCATTGACCGAGGCCG
ACGCCCTGGCGGCCGCCGAGAATGAACGCCAAGAGGAACAAGCATGAAACCGCACCAGGACGGCCAGGAC
GAACCGTTTTTCATTACCGAAGAGATCGAGGCGGAGATGATCGCGGCCGGGTACGTGTTCGAGCCGCCCG
CGCACGTCTCAACCGTGCGGCTGCATGAAATCCTGGCCGGTTTGTCTGATGCCAAGCTGGCGGCCTGGCC
GGCGAGCTTGGCCGCTGAAGAAACCGAGCGCCGCCGTCTAAAAAGGTGATGTGTATTTGAGTAAAACAGC
TTGCGTCATGCGGTCGCTGCGTATATGATGCGATGAGTAAATAAACAAATACGCAAGGGGAACGCATGAA
GGTTATCGCTGTACTTAACCAGAAAGGCGGGTCAGGCAAGACGACCATCGCAACCCATCTAGCCCGCGCC
CTGCAACTCGCCGGGGCCGATGTTCTGTTAGTCGATTCCGATCCCCAGGGCAGTGCCCGCGATTGGGCGG
CCGTGCGGGAAGATCAACCGCTAACCGTTGTCGGCATCGACCGCCCGACGATTGACCGCGACGTGAAGGC
CATCGGCCGGCGCGACTTCGTAGTGATCGACGGAGCGCCCCAGGCGGCGGACTTGGCTGTGTCCGCGATC
AAGGCAGCCGACTTCGTGCTGATTCCGGTGCAGCCAAGCCCTTACGACATATGGGCCACCGCCGACCTGG
TGGAGCTGGTTAAGCAGCGCATTGAGGTCACGGATGGAAGGCTACAAGCGGCCTTTGTCGTGTCGCGGGC
GATCAAAGGCACGCGCATCGGCGGTGAGGTTGCCGAGGCGCTGGCCGGGTACGAGCTGCCCATTCTTGAG
TCCCGTATCACGCAGCGCGTGAGCTACCCAGGCACTGCCGCCGCCGGCACAACCGTTCTTGAATCAGAAC
CCGAGGGCGACGCTGCCCGCGAGGTCCAGGCGCTGGCCGCTGAAATTAAATCAAAACTCATTTGAGTTAA
TGAGGTAAAGAGAAAATGAGCAAAAGCACAAACACGCTAAGTGCCGGCCGTCCGAGCGCACGCAGCAGCA
AGGCTGCAACGTTGGCCAGCCTGGCAGACACGCCAGCCATGAAGCGGGTCAACTTTCAGTTGCCGGCGGA
GGATCACACCAAGCTGAAGATGTACGCGGTACGCCAAGGCAAGACCATTACCGAGCTGCTATCTGAATAC
ATCGCGCAGCTACCAGAGTAAATGAGCAAATGAATAAATGAGTAGATGAATTTTAGCGGCTAAAGGAGGC
GGCATGGAAAATCAAGAACAACCAGGCACCGACGCCGTGGAATGCCCCATGTGTGGAGGAACGGGCGGTT
GGCCAGGCGTAAGCGGCTGGGTTGCCTGCCGGCCCTGCAATGGCACTGGAACCCCCAAGCCCGAGGAATC
GGCGTGAGCGGTCGCAAACCATCCGGCCCGGTACAAATCGGCGCGGCGCTGGGTGATGACCTGGTGGAGA
AGTTGAAGGCGGCGCAGGCCGCCCAGCGGCAACGCATCGAGGCAGAAGCACGCCCCGGTGAATCGTGGCA
AGCGGCCGCTGATCGAATCCGCAAAGAATCCCGGCAACCGCCGGCAGCCGGTGCGCCGTCGATTAGGAAG
CCGCCCAAGGGCGACGAGCAACCAGATTTTTTCGTTCCGATGCTCTATGACGTGGGCACCCGCGATAGTC
GCAGCATCATGGACGTGGCCGTTTTCCGTCTGTCGAAGCGTGACCGACGAGCTGGCGAGGTGATCCGCTA
CGAGCTTCCAGACGGGCACGTAGAGGTTTCCGCAGGGCCGGCGGGCATGGCCAGTGTGTGGGATTACGAC
CTGGTACTGATGGCGGTTTCCCATCTAACCGAATCCATGAACCGATACCGGGAAGGGAAGGGAGACAAGC
CCGGCCGCGTGTTCCGTCCACACGTTGCGGACGTACTCAAGTTCTGCCGGCGAGCCGATGGCGGAAAGCA
GAAAGACGACCTGGTAGAAACCTGCATTCGGTTAAACACCACGCACGTTGCCATGCAGCGTACGAAGAAG
GCCAAGAACGGCCGCCTGGTGACGGTATCCGAGGGTGAAGCCTTGATTAGCCGCTACAAGATCGTAAAGA
GCGAAACCGGGCGGCCGGAGTACATCGAGATCGAGCTAGCTGATTGGATGTACCGCGAGATCACAGAAGG
CAAGAACCCGGACGTGCTGACGGTTCACCCCGATTACTTTTTGATCGATCCCGGCATCGGCCGTTTTCTC
TACCGCCTGGCACGCCGCGCCGCAGGCAAGGCAGAAGCCAGATGGTTGTTCAAGACGATCTACGAACGCA
GTGGCAGCGCCGGAGAGTTCAAGAAGTTCTGTTTCACCGTGCGCAAGCTGATCGGGTCAAATGACCTGCC
GGAGTACGATTTGAAGGAGGAGGCGGGGCAGGCTGGCCCGATCCTAGTCATGCGCTACCGCAACCTGATC
GAGGGCGAAGCATCCGCCGGTTCCTAATGTACGGAGCAGATGCTAGGGCAAATTGCCCTAGCAGGGGAAA
AAGGTCGAAAAGGTCTCTTTCCTGTGGATAGCACGTACATTGGGAACCCAAAGCCGTACATTGGGAACCG
GAACCCGTACATTGGGAACCCAAAGCCGTACATTGGGAACCGGTCACACATGTAAGTGACTGATATAAAA
GAGAAAAAAGGCGATTTTTCCGCCTAAAACTCTTTAAAACTTATTAAAACTCTTAAAACCCGCCTGGCCT
GTGCATAACTGTCTGGCCAGCGCACAGCCGAAGAGCTGCAAAAAGCGCCTACCCTTCGGTCGCTGCGCTC
CCTACGCCCCGCCGCTTCGCGTCGGCCTATCGCGGCCGCTGGCCGCTCAAAAATGGCTGGCCTACGGCCA
GGCAATCTACCAGGGCGCGGACAAGCCGCGCCGTCGCCACTCGACCGCCGGCGCCCACATCAAGGCACCC
TGCCTCGCGCGTTTCGGTGATGACGGTGAAAACCTCTGACACATGCAGCTCCCGGAGACGGTCACAGCTT
GTCTGTAAGCGGATGCCGGGAGCAGACAAGCCCGTCAGGGCGCGTCAGCGGGTGTTGGCGGGTGTCGGGG
CGCAGCCATGACCCAGTCACGTAGCGATAGCGGAGTGTATACTGGCTTAACTATGCGGCATCAGAGCAGA
TTGTACTGAGAGTGCACCATATGCGGTGTGAAATACCGCACAGATGCGTAAGGAGAAAATACCGCATCAG
GCGCTCTTCCGCTTCCTCGCTCACTGACTCGCTGCGCTCGGTCGTTCGGCTGCGGCGAGCGGTATCAGCT
CACTCAAAGGCGGTAATACGGTTATCCACAGAATCAGGGGATAACGCAGGAAAGAACATGTGAGCAAAAG
GCCAGCAAAAGGCCAGGAACCGTAAAAAGGCCGCGTTGCTGGCGTTTTTCCATAGGCTCCGCCCCCCTGA
CGAGCATCACAAAAATCGACGCTCAAGTCAGAGGTGGCGAAACCCGACAGGACTATAAAGATACCAGGCG
TTTCCCCCTGGAAGCTCCCTCGTGCGCTCTCCTGTTCCGACCCTGCCGCTTACCGGATACCTGTCCGCCT
TTCTCCCTTCGGGAAGCGTGGCGCTTTCTCATAGCTCACGCTGTAGGTATCTCAGTTCGGTGTAGGTCGT
TCGCTCCAAGCTGGGCTGTGTGCACGAACCCCCCGTTCAGCCCGACCGCTGCGCCTTATCCGGTAACTAT
CGTCTTGAGTCCAACCCGGTAAGACACGACTTATCGCCACTGGCAGCAGCCACTGGTAACAGGATTAGCA
GAGCGAGGTATGTAGGCGGTGCTACAGAGTTCTTGAAGTGGTGGCCTAACTACGGCTACACTAGAAGGAC
AGTATTTGGTATCTGCGCTCTGCTGAAGCCAGTTACCTTCGGAAAAAGAGTTGGTAGCTCTTGATCCGGC
AAACAAACCACCGCTGGTAGCGGTGGTTTTTTTGTTTGCAAGCAGCAGATTACGCGCAGAAAAAAAGGAT
CTCAAGAAGATCCTTTGATCTTTTCTACGGGGTCTGACGCTCAGTGGAACGAAAACTCACGTTAAGGGAT
TTTGGTCATGCATTCTAGGTACTAAAACAATTCATCCAGTAAAATATAATATTTTATTTTCTCCCAATCA
GGCTTGATCCCCAGTAAGTCAAAAAATAGCTCGACATACTGTTCTTCCCCGATATCCTCCCTGATCGACC
GGACGCAGAAGGCAATGTCATACCACTTGTCCGCCCTGCCGCTTCTCCCAAGATCAATAAAGCCACTTAC
TTTGCCATCTTTCACAAAGATGTTGCTGTCTCCCAGGTCGCCGTGGGAAAAGACAAGTTCCTCTTCGGGC
TTTTCCGTCTTTAAAAAATCATACAGCTCGCGCGGATCTTTAAATGGAGTGTCTTCTTCCCAGTTTTCGC
AATCCACATCGGCCAGATCGTTATTCAGTAAGTAATCCAATTCGGCTAAGCGGCTGTCTAAGCTATTCGT
ATAGGGACAATCCGATATGTCGATGGAGTGAAAGAGCCTGATGCACTCCGCATACAGCTCGATAATCTTT
TCAGGGCTTTGTTCATCTTCATACTCTTCCGAGCAAAGGACGCCATCGGCCTCACTCATGAGCAGATTGC
TCCAGCCATCATGCCGTTCAAAGTGCAGGACCTTTGGAACAGGCAGCTTTCCTTCCAGCCATAGCATCAT
GTCCTTTTCCCGTTCCACATCATAGGTGGTCCCTTTATACCGGCTGTCCGTCATTTTTAAATATAGGTTT
TCATTTTCTCCCACCAGCTTATATACCTTAGCAGGAGACATTCCTTCCGTATCTTTTACGCAGCGGTATT
TTTCGATCAGTTTTTTCAATTCCGGTGATATTCTCATTTTAGCCATTTATTATTTCCTTCCTCTTTTCTA
CAGTATTTAAAGATACCCCAAGAAGCTAATTATAACAAGACGAACTCCAATTCACTGTTCCTTGCATTCT
AAAACCTTAAATACCAGAAAACAGCTTTTTCAAAGTTGTTTTCAAAGTTGGCGTATAACATAGTATCGAC
GGAGCCGATTTTGAAACCGCGGTGATCACAGGCAGCAACGCTCTGTCATCGTTACAATCAACATGCTACC
CTCCGCGAGATCATCCGTGTTTCAAACCCGGCAGCTTAGTTGCCGTTCTTCCGAATAGCATCGGTAACAT
GAGCAAAGTCTGCCGCCTTACAACGGCTCTCCCGCTGACGCCGTCCCGGACTGATGGGCTGCCTGTATCG
AGTGGTGATTTTGTGCCGAGCTGCCGGTCGGGGAGCTGTTGGCTGGCTGGTGGCAGGATATATTGTGGTG
TAAACAAATTGACGCTTAGACAACTTAATAACACATTGCGGACGTTTTTAATGTACTGAATTAACGCCGA
ATTAATTCGGGGGATCTGGATTTTAGTACTGGATTTTGGTTTTAGGAATTAGAAATTTTATTGATAGAAG
TATTTTACAAATACAAATACATACTAAGGGTTTCTTATATGCTCAACACATGAGCGAAACCCTATAGGAA
CCCTAATTCCCTTATCTGGGAACTACTCACACATTATTATGGAGAAACTCGAGCTTGTCGATCGACAGAT
CCCGGTCGGCATCTACTCTATTTCTTTGCCCTCGGACGAGTGCTGGGGCGTCGGTTTCCACTATCGGCGA
GTACTTCTACACAGCCATCGGTCCAGACGGCCGCGCTTCTGCGGGCGATTTGTGTACGCCCGACAGTCCC
GGCTCCGGATCGGACGATTGCGTCGCATCGACCCTGCGCCCAAGCTGCATCATCGAAATTGCCGTCAACC
AAGCTCTGATAGAGTTGGTCAAGACCAATGCGGAGCATATACGCCCGGAGTCGTGGCGATCCTGCAAGCT
CCGGATGCCTCCGCTCGAAGTAGCGCGTCTGCTGCTCCATACAAGCCAACCACGGCCTCCAGAAGAAGAT
GTTGGCGACCTCGTATTGGGAATCCCCGAACATCGCCTCGCTCCAGTCAATGACCGCTGTTATGCGGCCA
TTGTCCGTCAGGACATTGTTGGAGCCGAAATCCGCGTGCACGAGGTGCCGGACTTCGGGGCAGTCCTCGG
CCCAAAGCATCAGCTCATCGAGAGCCTGCGCGACGGACGCACTGACGGTGTCGTCCATCACAGTTTGCCA
GTGATACACATGGGGATCAGCAATCGCGCATATGAAATCACGCCATGTAGTGTATTGACCGATTCCTTGC
GGTCCGAATGGGCCGAACCCGCTCGTCTGGCTAAGATCGGCCGCAGCGATCGCATCCATAGCCTCCGCGA
CCGGTTGTAGAACAGCGGGCAGTTCGGTTTCAGGCAGGTCTTGCAACGTGACACCCTGTGAACGGCGGGA
GATGCAATAGGTCAGGCTCTCGCTAAACTCCCCAATGTCAAGCACTTCCGGAATCGGGAGCGCGGCCGAT
GCAAAGTGCCGATAAACATAACGATCTTTGTAGAAACCATCGGCGCAGCTATTTACCCGCAGGACATATC
CACGCCCTCCTACATCGAAGCTGAAAGCACGAGATTCTTCGCCCTCCGAGAGCTGCATCAGGTCGGAGAC
GCTGTCGAACTTTTCGATCAGAAACTTCTCGACAGACGTCGCGGTGAGTTCAGGCTTTTTCATATCTCAT
TGCCCCCCGGATCTGCGAAAGCTCGAGAGAGATAGATTTGTAGAGAGAGACTGGTGATTTCAGCGTGTCC
TCTCCAAATGAAATGAACTTCCTTATATAGAGGAAGGGTCTTGCGAAGGATAGTGGGATTGTGCGTCATC
CCTTACGTCAGTGGAGATATCACATCAATCCACTTGCTTTGAAGACGTGGTTGGAACGTCTTCTTTTTCC
ACGATGCTCCTCGTGGGTGGGGGTCCATCTTTGGGACCACTGTCGGCAGAGGCATCTTGAACGATAGCCT
TTCCTTTATCGCAATGATGGCATTTGTAGGTGCCACCTTCCTTTTCTACTGTCCTTTTGATGAAGTGACA
GATAGCTGGGCAATGGAATCCGAGGAGGTTTCCCGATATTACCCTTTGTTGAAAAGTCTCAATAGCCCTT
TGGTCTTCTGAGACTGTATCTTTGATATTCTTGGAGTAGACGAGAGTGTCGTGCTCCACCATGTTCACAT
CAATCCACTTGCTTTGAAGACGTGGTTGGAACGTCTTCTTTTTCCACGATGCTCCTCGTGGGTGGGGGTC
CATCTTTGGGACCACTGTCGGCAGAGGCATCTTGAACGATAGCCTTTCCTTTATCGCAATGATGGCATTT
GTAGGTGCCACCTTCCTTTTCTACTGTCCTTTTGATGAAGTGACAGATAGCTGGGCAATGGAATCCGAGG
AGGTTTCCCGATATTACCCTTTGTTGAAAAGTCTCAATAGCCCTTTGGTCTTCTGAGACTGTATCTTTGA
TATTCTTGGAGTAGACGAGAGTGTCGTGCTCCACCATGTTGGCAAGCTGCTCTAGCCAATACGCAAACCG
CCTCTCCCCGCGCGTTGGCCGATTCATTAATGCAGCTGGCACGACAGGTTTCCCGACTGGAAAGCGGGCA
GTGAGCGCAACGCAATTAATGTGAGTTAGCTCACTCATTAGGCACCCCAGGCTTTACACTTTATGCTTCC
GGCTCGTATGTTGTGTGGAATTGTGAGCGGATAACAATTTCACACAGGAAACAGCTATGACATGATTACG
AATTCGAGCTCGGTACCCGGGGATCCTCTAGAGTCGACCTGCAGGCATGCAAGCTTGGCACTGGCCGTCG
TTTTACAACGTCGTGACTGGGAAAACCCTGGCGTTACCCAACTTAATCGCCTTGCAGCACATCCCCCTTT
CGCCAGCTGGCGTAATAGCGAAGAGGCCCGCACCGATCGCCCTTCCCAACAGTTGCGCAGCCTGAATGGC
GAATGCTAGAGCAGCTTGAGCTTGGATCAGATTGTCGTTTCCCGCCTTCAGTTTAGCTTCATGGAGTCAA
AGATTCAAATAGAGGACCTAACAGAACTCGCCGTAAAGACTGGCGAACAGTTCATACAGAGTCTCTTACG
ACTCAATGACAAGAAGAAAATCTTCGTCAACATGGTGGAGCACGACACACTTGTCTACTCCAAAAATATC
AAAGATACAGTCTCAGAAGACCAAAGGGCAATTGAGACTTTTCAACAAAGGGTAATATCCGGAAACCTCC
TCGGATTCCATTGCCCAGCTATCTGTCACTTTATTGTGAAGATAGTGGAAAAGGAAGGTGGCTCCTACAA
ATGCCATCATTGCGATAAAGGAAAGGCCATCGTTGAAGATGCCTCTGCCGACAGTGGTCCCAAAGATGGA
CCCCCACCCACGAGGAGCATCGTGGAAAAAGAAGACGTTCCAACCACGTCTTCAAAGCAAGTGGATTGAT
GTGATATCTCCACTGACGTAAGGGATGACGCACAATCCCACTATCCTTCGCAAGACCCTTCCTCTATATA
AGGAAGTTCATTTCATTTGGAGAGAACACGGGGGACTCTTGAC
